>Addgene plasmid #16288 | pBS cE1 (5' dbx2 mouse cDNA) [TJ#53] | addgene partial sequence | sequence record 22677 | T7 5'-TAATACGACTCACTATAGGG-3'
GGCTGCAGGAATTCCCACGCACGCACCCCCGCCCCCACGCCCAGCGCCGGGTCCTGAGTGTCCGCAGCTG
CGGCCACTGCCTGCCAGCCCAGTGCCGCTCAAGCTGTGCCCGGCCGGACCCTTTGGTGTGCGCTGGGCCT
TCCAGATGCCCCCTGGCCGGGCTCCGGGGGAGCGGGACAGTGCCTTCCAGCCCTCAGCCCCAGGAGAAGA
ACACGGGCTGCCTCTGCTGACCCAGGACTCAAATTCCAAAGCTCGCAGGGGGATTTTACGAAGAGCTGTG
TTCTCAGAGGAGCAGAGAAAGGCTCTGGAGAAAATGTTTCAGAAGCAGAAATACATCAGCAAAACAGACC
GAAGGAAACTCGCGGTCAGCTTGGGACTGAAGGAGTCACAGGTGAAGATTTGGTTCCAGAACCGAAGGAT
GAAATGGCGGAATTCGATATCAAGCTTATCGATACCGTCGACCTCGAGGGGGGGCCCGGTACCCAGCTTT
TGTTCCCTTTAGTGAGGGTTAATTGCGCGCTTGGCGTAATCATGGTCATAGCTGTTTCCTGTGTGAAATT
GTTATCCGCTCACAATTCCACACAACATACGAGCCGGGAGCATAAAGTGTAAAGCCTGGGGTGCCTAATG
AGTGAGCTAACTCACATTAATTGCGTTGCGCTCACTGCCCGCTTTCCAGTCGGGAAACCTGTCGTGCCAG
CTGCATTAATGAATCGGCCAACGCGCGGGGGAGAGGCGGTTTGCGTATT
