[The description below was written by a language model from this plasmid's Addgene catalogue record.]
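Description:
pBS cE1 (5' dbx2 mouse cDNA) is a small cloning and in vitro transcription plasmid built on the pBluescript KS phagemid backbone (about 3 kb without insert). It is propagated in E. coli as a high-copy plasmid under ampicillin selection. Although the repository classifies it as a bacterial expression vector, the record points to its use as a riboprobe template rather than as a means of producing protein.

The insert is a roughly 450 bp fragment from the 5' end of the mouse Dbx2 cDNA, recorded as covering positions 1 to 415 of dbx2. Dbx2 encodes a homeodomain transcription factor. The fragment was cloned into the EcoRI site of the polylinker, and both flanking EcoRI sites remain intact, so the insert can be released with that single enzyme. In pBluescript, the polylinker is flanked by opposing T7 and T3 phage RNA polymerase promoters, which also serve here as the sequencing primer sites and allow either strand of the insert to be transcribed in vitro. According to the depositor's note, linearising with BamHI and transcribing with T3 polymerase yields the antisense strand, which indicates the orientation of the insert relative to the two promoters. Such an antisense RNA is suited to detecting Dbx2 mRNA by in situ hybridisation. This fits the associated study of neurogenesis in the ventral spinal cord, although the record does not explicitly state the probe's application. No feature table was supplied, so details of the backbone elements rest on the standard pBluescript KS design rather than on an annotated sequence.
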