Addgene plasmid #16288: pBS cE1 (5' dbx2 mouse cDNA) [TJ#53]
Depositing lab: Thomas Jessell. Depositing organization: Columbia University. Publication: A sonic hedgehog-independent, retinoid-activated pathway of neurogenesis in the ventral spinal cord. Pierani A, Brenner-Morton S, Chiang C, Jessell TM. Cell. 1999 Jun 25. 97(7):903-15. 10.1016/S0092-8674(00)80802-8 PubMed 10399918.
Backbone
  Vector backbone: pBluescript KS
  Backbone size w/o insert (bp): 3000
  Vector type: Bacterial Expression
Growth in bacteria
  Bacterial resistance: Ampicillin, 100 μg/mL
  Growth temperature: 37°C
  Growth strain: DH5alpha
  Copy number: High Copy
Gene/Insert
  Gene/Insert name: 5' dbx2 cDNA (alt names: dbx2; CE1)
  Species: M. musculus (mouse)
  Insert size (bp): 450
  Mutation: dbx2 1->415
  Entrez Gene: Dbx2 (a.k.a. Gm1229, AI846217, 9630005K15, 9430056A22Rik)
  Cloning method: Restriction Enzyme; 5′ cloning site EcoRI (not destroyed); 3′ cloning site EcoRI (not destroyed)
  Sequencing primers: 5′ T7; 3′ T3
Terms and licenses: Academic/Nonprofit Terms; Industry Terms: Not Available to Industry
Depositor comments: To make an antisense probe, cut with BamHI and transcribe with T3.
How to cite: pBS cE1 (5' dbx2 mouse cDNA) [TJ#53] was a gift from Thomas Jessell (Addgene plasmid # 16288 ; http://n2t.net/addgene:16288 ; RRID:Addgene_16288)
